Addgene plasmid #238280: CFP-LacI-NUT-KS-FtoG
Purpose: For overexpression of CFP-LacI-NUT-KS-FtoG
Depositing lab: Denes Hnisz. Depositing organization: Max Planck Institute for Molecular Genetics. Publication: Probing condensate microenvironments with a micropeptide killswitch. Zhang Y, Stoppelkamp I, Fernandez-Pernas P, Allram M, Charman M, Magalhaes AP, Piedavent-Salomon M, Sommer G, Sung YC, Meyer K, Grams N, Halko E, Dongre S, Meierhofer D, Malszycki M, Ilik IA, Aktas T, Kraushar ML, Vastenhouw N, Weitzman MD, Grebien F, Niskanen H, Hnisz D. Nature. 2025 Jun 4. doi: 10.1038/s41586-025-09141-5. PubMed 40468084.
Backbone
  Vector backbone: pEYFP-C1
  Vector type: Mammalian Expression
Growth in bacteria
  Bacterial resistance: Kanamycin, 50 μg/mL
  Growth temperature: 37°C
  Growth strain: DH5alpha
  Copy number: High Copy
Gene/Insert
  Gene/Insert name: CFP-LacI-NUT-KS-FtoG
  Species: H. sapiens (human)
  Cloning method: Gibson Cloning
Terms and licenses: Academic/Nonprofit Terms; Industry Terms: Not Available to Industry
How to cite: CFP-LacI-NUT-KS-FtoG was a gift from Denes Hnisz (Addgene plasmid # 238280 ; http://n2t.net/addgene:238280 ; RRID:Addgene_238280)
