[The description below was written by a language model from this plasmid's Addgene catalogue record and pLannotate feature annotations shown in this document.]
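Description:
CFP-LacI-NUT-KS-FtoG is a 9,058-nt mammalian expression plasmid built on the pEYFP-C1 backbone by Gibson cloning and intended for overexpression of a fluorescent, DNA-tethered fusion protein. It is propagated in E. coli at high copy from a ColE1/pUC-type origin and selected with kanamycin. The NeoR/KanR (Tn5 aminoglycoside phosphotransferase) gene sits behind tandem bacterial (bla) and SV40 early promoters and is followed by an HSV TK polyadenylation signal. This arrangement gives kanamycin resistance in bacteria and can confer G418 resistance in mammalian cells. An f1 origin is also present. The short ble and bGH poly(A) hits are annotated only as fragments.

The expression cassette is annotated as starting with an SV40 enhancer/early promoter, rather than the CMV promoter usually associated with this backbone family. It drives a single same-strand series of coding segments: ECFP, then the lac repressor LacI, then human NUTM1 (NUT). These are followed by a short SV40 large T antigen fragment, which may be a nuclear localisation signal, though the record does not say so, and an SV40 poly(A) signal. The "KS-FtoG" element in the name is not annotated as a separate feature. Going by the associated publication title, KS presumably refers to the micropeptide "killswitch", and FtoG suggests a phenylalanine-to-glycine variant of it, but the record does not define its position or role.

LacI fusions of this kind are generally used to recruit a protein to integrated lac operator arrays, so that it can be imaged as a fluorescent focus. The construct is therefore plausibly a tool for studying NUT-driven condensates in live cells, although the catalogue purpose states only overexpression.
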