Features (pLannotate 1.2.2; 14 found; start..end, strand, type, name):
     19..348     +  promoter       SV40 promoter: SV40 enhancer and early promoter
    373..1089    +  CDS            ECFP: ECFP is a basic (constitutively fluorescent) cyan fluorescent protein published in 1996, derived from Aequorea victoria. It has low acid sensitivity.
   1108..2172    +  CDS            lacI: lac repressor; lacI; The lac repressor binds to the lac operator to inhibit transcription in E. coli. This inhibition can be relieved by adding lactose or isopropyl-β-D-thiogalactopyranoside (IPTG).
   2257..5616    +  CDS            NUTM1: NUTM1_HUMAN - Also known as C15orf55, NUT. Experimental evidence at protein level: Swiss-Prot protein existence level 1. Plays a role in the regulation of proliferation. Regulates TERT expression by modulating SP1 binding to TERT promoter binding sites. From Homo sapiens (Human).
   5746..5823    +  CDS            large T antigen (fragment): large T antigen from SV40 (simian virus 40)
   5846..5967    +  polyA_signal   SV40 poly(A) signal: SV40 polyadenylation signal
   6001..6429    -  rep_origin     f1 ori (sequence partly withheld): f1 bacteriophage origin of replication; arrow indicates direction of (+) strand synthesis
   6456..6560    +  promoter       AmpR promoter: bla
   6562..6919    +  promoter       SV40 promoter: SV40 enhancer and early promoter
   6954..7748    +  CDS            NeoR/KanR: aminoglycoside phosphotransferase from Tn5; aph(3')-II (or nptII); confers resistance to neomycin, kanamycin, and G418 (Geneticin®)
   7769..7921    +  CDS            ble (fragment): BLE_KLEPN - Experimental evidence at protein level: Swiss-Prot protein existence level 1. Binding protein with a strong affinity to the bleomycin family of antibiotics. Binds to CL990; an antimitotic-antibiotic compound. From Klebsiella pneumoniae.
   7980..8027    +  polyA_signal   HSV TK poly(A) signal: herpes simplex virus thymidine kinase polyadenylation signal (Cole and Stacy, 1985)
   8118..8134    -  polyA_signal   bGH poly(A) signal (fragment): bovine growth hormone polyadenylation signal
   8356..8944    +  rep_origin     ori: high-copy-number ColE1/pMB1/pBR322/pUC origin of replication
>Addgene plasmid #238280 | CFP-LacI-NUT-KS-FtoG | addgene full sequence | sequence record 487106 | Addgene NGS Result
TAGTTATTACTGTGGAATGTGTGTCAGTTAGGGTGTGGAAAGTCCCCAGGCTCCCCAGCAGGCAGAAGTA
TGCAAAGCATGCATCTCAATTAGTCAGCAACCAGGTGTGGAAAGTCCCCAGGCTCCCCAGCAGGCAGAAG
TATGCAAAGCATGCATCTCAATTAGTCAGCAACCATAGTCCCGCCCCTAACTCCGCCCATCCCGCCCCTA
ACTCCGCCCAGTTCCGCCCATTCTCCGCCCCATGGCTGACTAATTTTTTTTATTTATGCAGAGGCCGAGG
CCGCCTCGGCCTCTGAGCTATTCCAGAAGTAGTGAGGAGGCTTTTTTGGAGGCCTAGGCTTTTGCAAAAA
GCTAGCGCTACCGGTCGCCACCATGGTGAGCAAGGGCGAGGAGCTGTTCACCGGGGTGGTGCCCATCCTG
GTCGAGCTGGACGGCGACGTAAACGGCCACAAGTTCAGCGTGTCCGGCGAGGGCGAGGGCGATGCCACCT
ACGGCAAGCTGACCCTGAAGTTCATCTGCACCACCGGCAAGCTGCCCGTGCCCTGGCCCACCCTCGTGAC
CACCCTGACCTGGGGCGTGCAGTGCTTCAGCCGCTACCCCGACCACATGAAGCAGCACGACTTCTTCAAG
TCCGCCATGCCCGAAGGCTACGTCCAGGAGCGCACCATCTTCTTCAAGGACGACGGCAACTACAAGACCC
GCGCCGAGGTGAAGTTCGAGGGCGACACCCTGGTGAACCGCATCGAGCTGAAGGGCATCGACTTCAAGGA
GGACGGCAACATCCTGGGGCACAAGCTGGAGTACAACTACATCAGCCACAACGTCTATATCACCGCCGAC
AAGCAGAAGAACGGCATCAAGGCCAACTTCAAGATCCGCCACAACATCGAGGACGGCAGCGTGCAGCTCG
CCGACCACTACCAGCAGAACACCCCCATCGGCGACGGCCCCGTGCTGCTGCCCGACAACCACTACCTGAG
CACCCAGTCCGCCCTGAGCAAAGACCCCAACGAGAAGCGCGATCACATGGTCCTGCTGGAGTTCGTGACC
GCCGCCGGGATCACTCTCGGCATGGACGAGCTGTACAAGTCCGGACTCAGATCCATGGTGAAACCAGTAA
CGTTATACGATGTCGCAGAGTATGCCGGTGTCTCTTATCAGACCGTTTCCCGCGTGGTGAACCAGGCCAG
CCACGTTTCTGCGAAAACGCGGGAAAAAGTGGAAGCGGCGATGGCGGAGCTGAATTACATTCCCAACCGC
GTGGCACAACAACTGGCGGGCAAACAGTCGTTGCTGATTGGCGTTGCCACCTCCAGTCTGGCCCTGCACG
CGCCGTCGCAAATTGTCGCGGCGATTAAATCTCGCGCCGATCAACTGGGTGCCAGCGTGGTGGTGTCGAT
GGTAGAACGAAGCGGCGTCGAAGCCTGTAAAGCGGCGGTGCACAATCTTCTCGCGCAACGCGTCAGTGGG
CTGATCATTAACTATCCGCTGGATGACCAGGATGCCATTGCTGTGGAAGCTGCCTGCACTAATGTTCCGG
CGTTATTTCTTGATGTCTCTGACCAGACACCCATCAACAGTATTATTTTCTCCCATGAAGACGGTACGCG
ACTGGGCGTGGAGCATCTGGTCGCATTGGGTCACCAGCAAATCGCGCTGTTAGCGGGCCCATTAAGTTCT
GTCTCGGCGCGTCTGCGTCTGGCTGGCTGGCATAAATATCTCACTCGCAATCAAATTCAGCCGATAGCGG
AACGGGAAGGCGACTGGAGTGCCATGTCCGGTTTTCAACAAACCATGCAAATGCTGAATGAGGGCATCGT
TCCCACTGCGATGCTGGTTGCCAACGATCAGATGGCGCTGGGCGCAATGCGCGCCATTACCGAGTCCGGG
CTGCGCGTTGGTGCGGATATCTCGGTAGTGGGATACGACGATACCGAAGACAGCTCATGTTATATCCCGC
CGTTAACCACCATCAAACAGGATTTTCGCCTGCTGGGGCAAACCAGCGTGGACCGCTTGCTGCAACTCTC
TCAGGGCCAGGCGGTGAAGGGCAATCAGCTGTTGCCCGTCTCACTGGTGAAAAGAAAAACCACCCTGGCG
CCCAATACGCAAACCGCCTCTCCCCGCGCGTTGGCCGATTCATTAATGCAGCTGGCACGACAGGTTTCCC
GAAGCAGCCTGAGGCCTCCTAAGAAGAAGAGGAAGGTTGGTGCACCGGGTTCTGCGGGTTCTGCCGCAGG
TGGATCCGCGATCGCCGCATCTGCATTGCCGGGACCGGATATGAGCATGAAACCTAGTGCCGCCCTGTCT
CCATCCCCTGCACTTCCCTTTCTCCCACCAACTTCTGACCCACCAGACCACCCACCCAGGGAGCCACCTC
CACAGCCCATCATGCCTTCAGTATTCTCTCCAGACAACCCTCTGATGCTCTCTGCTTTCCCCAGCTCACT
GTTGGTGACAGGGGACGGGGGCCCTTGCCTCAGTGGGGCTGGGGCTGGCAAGGTCATTGTCAAAGTCAAG
ACAGAAGGGGGGTCAGCTGAGCCCTCTCAAACTCAGAACTTTATCCTTACTCAGACTGCCCTCAATTCGA
CTGCCCCGGGCACTCCCTGTGGAGGCCTTGAGGGTCCTGCACCTCCATTTGTGACAGCATCTAATGTGAA
GACCATTCTGCCCTCTAAGGCTGTTGGTGTCAGCCAGGAGGGTCCTCCAGGCCTTCCGCCTCAGCCTCCA
CCACCAGTTGCTCAACTGGTCCCCATTGTGCCCCTGGAAAAAGCTTGGCCAGGGCCACATGGGACAACCG
GGGAAGGAGGTCCTGTGGCCACTCTATCCAAGCCTTCCCTAGGTGACCGCTCCAAAATTTCCAAGGACGT
TTATGAGAACTTCCGTCAGTGGCAGCGTTACAAAGCCTTGGCCCGGAGGCACCTATCCCAGAGTCCTGAC
ACAGAAGCTCTTTCCTGTTTTCTTATCCCAGTGCTTCGTTCCCTGGCCCGGCTGAAGCCCACTATGACCC
TGGAGGAGGGACTGCCATTGGCTGTGCAGGAGTGGGAGCACACCAGCAACTTTGACCGGATGATCTTTTA
TGAGATGGCAGAAAGGTTCATGGAGTTTGAGGCTGAGGAGATGCAGATTCAGAACACACAGCTGATGAAT
GGGTCTCAGGGCCTGTCTCCTGCAACCCCTTTGAAACTTGATCCTCTAGGGCCCCTGGCCTCTGAGGTTT
GCCAGCAGCCAGTGTACATTCCGAAGAAGGCAGCTTCTAAAACAAGAGCTCCTCGCCGGCGTCAGCGTAA
AGCCCAGAGACCTCCTGCTCCTGAGGCACCCAAGGAGATCCCACCAGAAGCTGTGAAGGAGTATGTTGAC
ATCATGGAATGGCTGGTGGGGACTCACTTGGCCACTGGGGAGTCAGATGGAAAACAAGAGGAAGAAGGGC
AGCAGCAGGAGGAGGAAGGGATGTATCCAGATCCAGGTCTCCTGAGCTACATCAATGAGCTGTGTTCTCA
GAAGGTCTTTGTCTCCAAGGTGGAGGCTGTCATTCACCCTCAATTTCTGGCAGATCTGCTGTCCCCAGAA
AAACAGAGAGATCCCTTGGCCTTAATTGAGGAGCTAGAGCAAGAAGAAGGACTCACTCTTGCCCAGCTGG
TCCAGAAGCGACTCATGGCCTTGGAAGAGGAGGAAGATGCAGAGGCGCCTCCAAGTTTCAGTGGCGCTCA
GTTGGACTCAAGTCCTTCTGGTTCTGTTGAGGATGAAGATGGGGATGGGCGGCTTCGGCCCTCACCTGGG
CTTCAGGGGGCTGGGGGCGCCGCTTGCCTTGGAAAGGTTTCTTCTTCAGGAAAACGGGCAAGAGAAGTGC
ATGGTGGGCAGGAGCAAGCCCTAGATAGCCCCAGAGGGATGCACAGGGATGGGAACACTCTGCCATCCCC
CAGCAGCTGGGACCTGCAGCCAGAACTTGCAGCTCCACAGGGAACTCCGGGACCCTTGGGTGTGGAGAGG
AGAGGGTCTGGGAAGGTTATAAACCAGGTATCTCTACATCAGGATGGCCATCTAGGAGGCGCTGGGCCTC
CTGGGCACTGCCTGGTGGCTGATAGGACTTCAGAGGCTCTGCCCCTTTGTTGGCAGGGAGGCTTCCAGCC
TGAGAGCACTCCCAGTTTGGATGCTGGACTTGCAGAGCTGGCTCCTCTGCAAGGACAAGGGTTAGAAAAG
CAAGTCCTGGGATTGCAGAAAGGACAACAAACAGGGGGTCGTGGAGTGCTTCCTCAAGGGAAGGAGCCTT
TAGCAGTGCCCTGGGAAGGCTCTTCAGGAGCCATGTGGGGAGATGACAGAGGTACCCCCATGGCTCAGAG
TTATGATCAGAATCCTTCCCCTAGAGCAGCTGGGGAGAGGGACGATGTCTGTCTCAGCCCAGGAGTTTGG
CTGAGCAGTGAGATGGATGCTGTAGGCTTGGAGCTGCCTGTACAAATAGAGGAGGTCATAGAGAGCTTCC
AAGTTGAGAAGTGTGTAACTGAGTATCAGGAAGGCTGCCAGGGACTGGGCTCCAGGGGCAACATTTCCCT
GGGTCCTGGAGAAACCCTAGTACCTGGGGATACGGAGAGCAGTGTGATTCCCTGTGGAGGCACAGTTGCG
GCAGCTGCCCTAGAAAAGAGAAACTATTGCAGCTTGCCAGGACCTTTGAGGGCCAACAGCCCACCCTTGA
GGTCCAAAGAAAATCAAGAACAGAGCTGTGAAACCGTAGGGCATCCCAGTGATCTGTGGGCAGAAGGCTG
CTTCCCATTGCTAGAAAGTGGTGATTCCACACTGGGGTCTTCCAAAGAAACCCTTCCACCCACATGCCAA
GGCAATCTCCTTATCATGGGGACTGAGGATGCCTCCTCCTTGCCTGAAGCCAGTCAAGAGGCAGGGAGCA
GAGGCAATTCCTTTTCTCCTCTGTTGGAAACCATAGAACCTGTCAACATACTAGATGTTAAAGATGACTG
TGGCCTCCAACTAAGGGTCAGCGAGGACACCTGCCCACTGAATGTTCATTCTTATGACCCCCAAGGAGAA
GGCAGGGTGGATCCTGATCTGTCCAAGCCTAAAAACCTTGCTCCTTTACAAGAGAGTCAGGAGTCTTACA
CAACTGGGACTCCCAAAGCAACATCTTCTCACCAGGGCCTTGGAAGCACTTTGCCTAGAAGGGGAACCAG
GAATGCCATAGTTCCGAGAGAAACTTCTGTTAGTAAAACACACAGGTCAGCAGACAGGGCCAAAGGAAAG
GAGAAAAAGAAAAAGGAAGCAGAGGAAGAGGATGAGGAACTCTCCAACTTTGCTTACCTCTTGGCCTCTA
AACTTAGCCTCTCACCAAGGGAGCATCCCCTCAGTCCTCACCATGCCTCAGGAGGTCAGGGCAGCCAGAG
AGCATCCCACCTGCTCCCTGCTGGAGCAAAAGGCCCCAGCAAACTTCCATATCCTGTTGCCAAGTCTGGG
AAGCGAGCTCTAGCTGGAGGTCCAGCCCCTACTGAAAAGACACCCCACTCAGGAGCTCAACTTGGGGTCC
CCAGGGAGAAACCCCTAGCTCTGGGAGTAGTTCGACCCTCACAGCCTCGTAAAAGGCGGTGTGACAGTTT
TGTCACGGGCAGAAGGAAGAAACGACGTCGTAGCCAGATGATGATGATGAATAAGTTGGTTCTAGCGCAG
GGAGGAGGATCCTGTCTATGACGTACGTCTAGAGGGCCCTAGGAATTCGAGCGCCGTCGACAAGCTTGCG
GCCGCAATCAGCCATACCACATTTGTAGAGGTTTTACTTGCTTTAAAAAACCTCCCACACCTCCCCCTGA
ACCTGAAACATAAAATGAATGCAATTGTTGTTGTTAACTTGTTTATTGCAGCTTATAATGGTTACAAATA
AAGCAATAGCATCACAAATTTCACAAATAAAGCATTTTTTTCACTGCATTCTAGTTGTGGTTTGTCCAAA
CTCATCAATGTATCTTAAGGCGTAAATTGTAAGCGTTAATATTTTGTTAAAATTCGCGTTAAATTTTTGT
TAAATCAGCTCATTTTTTAACCAATAGGCCGAAATCGGCAAAATCCCTTATAAATCAAAAGAATAGACCG
AGATAGGGT
[37 nt withheld, positions 6100-6136]
AAAGAACGTGGACTCCAACGTCAAAGG
[49 nt withheld, positions 6164-6212]
T
[91 nt withheld, positions 6214-6304]
G
[124 nt withheld, positions 6306-6429]
CAGGTGGCACTTTTCGGGGAAATGTGCGCGGAACCCCTATTTGTTTATTTTTCTAAATACATTCAAATAT
GTATCCGCTCATGAGACAATAACCCTGATAAATGCTTCAATAATATTGAAAAAGGAAGAGTCCTGAGGCG
GAAAGAACCAGCTGTGGAATGTGTGTCAGTTAGGGTGTGGAAAGTCCCCAGGCTCCCCAGCAGGCAGAAG
TATGCAAAGCATGCATCTCAATTAGTCAGCAACCAGGTGTGGAAAGTCCCCAGGCTCCCCAGCAGGCAGA
AGTATGCAAAGCATGCATCTCAATTAGTCAGCAACCATAGTCCCGCCCCTAACTCCGCCCATCCCGCCCC
TAACTCCGCCCAGTTCCGCCCATTCTCCGCCCCATGGCTGACTAATTTTTTTTATTTATGCAGAGGCCGA
GGCCGCCTCGGCCTCTGAGCTATTCCAGAAGTAGTGAGGAGGCTTTTTTGGAGGCCTAGGCTTTTGCAAA
GATCGATCAAGAGACAGGATGAGGATCGTTTCGCATGATTGAACAAGATGGATTGCACGCAGGTTCTCCG
GCCGCTTGGGTGGAGAGGCTATTCGGCTATGACTGGGCACAACAGACAATCGGCTGCTCTGATGCCGCCG
TGTTCCGGCTGTCAGCGCAGGGGCGCCCGGTTCTTTTTGTCAAGACCGACCTGTCCGGTGCCCTGAATGA
ACTGCAAGACGAGGCAGCGCGGCTATCGTGGCTGGCCACGACGGGCGTTCCTTGCGCAGCTGTGCTCGAC
GTTGTCACTGAAGCGGGAAGGGACTGGCTGCTATTGGGCGAAGTGCCGGGGCAGGATCTCCTGTCATCTC
ACCTTGCTCCTGCCGAGAAAGTATCCATCATGGCTGATGCAATGCGGCGGCTGCATACGCTTGATCCGGC
TACCTGCCCATTCGACCACCAAGCGAAACATCGCATCGAGCGAGCACGTACTCGGATGGAAGCCGGTCTT
GTCGATCAGGATGATCTGGACGAAGAGCATCAGGGGCTCGCGCCAGCCGAACTGTTCGCCAGGCTCAAGG
CGAGCATGCCCGACGGCGAGGATCTCGTCGTGACCCATGGCGATGCCTGCTTGCCGAATATCATGGTGGA
AAATGGCCGCTTTTCTGGATTCATCGACTGTGGCCGGCTGGGTGTGGCGGACCGCTATCAGGACATAGCG
TTGGCTACCCGTGATATTGCTGAAGAGCTTGGCGGCGAATGGGCTGACCGCTTCCTCGTGCTTTACGGTA
TCGCCGCTCCCGATTCGCAGCGCATCGCCTTCTATCGCCTTCTTGACGAGTTCTTCTGAGCGGGACTCTG
GGGTTCGAAATGACCGACCAAGCGACGCCCAACCTGCCATCACGAGATTTCGATTCCACCGCCGCCTTCT
ATGAAAGGTTGGGCTTCGGAATCGTTTTCCGGGACGCCGGCTGGATGATCCTCCAGCGCGGGGATCTCAT
GCTGGAGTTCTTCGCCCACCCTAGGGGGAGGCTAACTGAAACACGGAAGGAGACAATACCGGAAGGAACC
CGCGCTATGACGGCAATAAAAAGACAGAATAAAACGCACGGTGTTGGGTCGTTTGTTCATAAACGCGGGG
TTCGGTCCCAGGGCTGGCACTCTGTCGATACCCCACCGAGACCCCATTGGGGCCAATACGCCCGCGTTTC
TTCCTTTTCCCCACCCCACCCCCCAAGTTCGGGTGAAGGCCCAGGGCTCGCAGCCAACGTCGGGGCGGCA
GGCCCTGCCATAGCCTCAGGTTACTCATATATACTTTAGATTGATTTAAAACTTCATTTTTAATTTAAAA
GGATCTAGGTGAAGATCCTTTTTGATAATCTCATGACCAAAATCCCTTAACGTGAGTTTTCGTTCCACTG
AGCGTCAGACCCCGTAGAAAAGATCAAAGGATCTTCTTGAGATCCTTTTTTTCTGCGCGTAATCTGCTGC
TTGCAAACAAAAAAACCACCGCTACCAGCGGTGGTTTGTTTGCCGGATCAAGAGCTACCAACTCTTTTTC
CGAAGGTAACTGGCTTCAGCAGAGCGCAGATACCAAATACTGTTCTTCTAGTGTAGCCGTAGTTAGGCCA
CCACTTCAAGAACTCTGTAGCACCGCCTACATACCTCGCTCTGCTAATCCTGTTACCAGTGGCTGCTGCC
AGTGGCGATAAGTCGTGTCTTACCGGGTTGGACTCAAGACGATAGTTACCGGATAAGGCGCAGCGGTCGG
GCTGAACGGGGGGTTCGTGCACACAGCCCAGCTTGGAGCGAACGACCTACACCGAACTGAGATACCTACA
GCGTGAGCTATGAGAAAGCGCCACGCTTCCCGAAGGGAGAAAGGCGGACAGGTATCCGGTAAGCGGCAGG
GTCGGAACAGGAGAGCGCACGAGGGAGCTTCCAGGGGGAAACGCCTGGTATCTTTATAGTCCTGTCGGGT
TTCGCCACCTCTGACTTGAGCGTCGATTTTTGTGATGCTCGTCAGGGGGGCGGAGCCTATGGAAAAACGC
CAGCAACGCGGCCTTTTTACGGTTCCTGGCCTTTTGCTGGCCTTTTGCTCACATGTTCTTTCCTGCGTTA
TCCCCTGATTCTGTGGATAACCGTATTACCGCCATGCAT
